Addgene plasmid #129831: pRDAX-328 N-Tag miRFP670[1] L20 {Esp3I(2x)} EBPF2
Purpose: PPI (BiFC/TriFC) assay vector
Depositing lab: Gary Lewin. Depositing organization: Max-Delbrueck-Centrum fuer Molekulare Medizin (MDC).
Backbone
  Vector backbone: custom built
  Vector type: Mammalian Expression
Growth in bacteria
  Bacterial resistance: Ampicillin, 100 μg/mL
  Growth temperature: 37°C
  Growth strain: DH5alpha
  Copy number: High Copy
Gene/Insert
  Gene/Insert name: miRFP670
  Species: M. musculus (mouse)
  Cloning method: Restriction Enzyme; 5′ cloning site unknown (unknown if destroyed); 3′ cloning site unknown (unknown if destroyed)
Terms and licenses: Academic/Nonprofit Terms; Industry Terms: Not Available to Industry
How to cite: pRDAX-328 N-Tag miRFP670[1] L20 {Esp3I(2x)} EBPF2 was a gift from Gary Lewin (Addgene plasmid # 129831 ; http://n2t.net/addgene:129831 ; RRID:Addgene_129831)
