[The description below was written by a language model from this plasmid's Addgene catalogue record and pLannotate feature annotations shown in this document.]
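Description:
pRDAX-328 N-Tag miRFP670[1] L20 {Esp3I(2x)} EBPF2 is a custom-built, high-copy mammalian expression plasmid of about 6.3 kb, intended as a vector for protein–protein interaction assays based on bimolecular or trimolecular fluorescence complementation (BiFC/TriFC). It is propagated in E. coli through a ColE1/pUC-type origin and selected with ampicillin via the β-lactamase gene and its native promoter.

The expression unit is driven by the human CMV immediate-early enhancer and promoter, followed by a chimeric β-globin/immunoglobulin intron that promotes efficient processing of the transcript. Downstream lies a partial miRFP670 coding sequence, annotated as a fragment of roughly 380 nt, consistent with the "[1]" designation for the first piece of a split reporter. miRFP670 is a near-infrared, biliverdin-dependent fluorescent protein derived from a Rhodopseudomonas palustris bacteriophytochrome, although the catalogue lists the insert species as mouse. The name indicates that this fragment acts as an N-terminal tag, joined through a linker ("L20") to a pair of Esp3I sites, presumably for type IIS insertion of a protein of interest. The linker and sites are not annotated in the feature table, but an unannotated gap between the fragment and the next element would accommodate them.

An EMCV IRES2 then directs cap-independent translation of EBFP2 from the same transcript, providing a blue marker of transfected cells independent of complementation. A second copy of the chimeric intron, a WPRE and the bGH polyadenylation signal complete the cassette. Further downstream are a T3 promoter, a short β-globin coding remnant and a rabbit β-globin poly(A) signal. Near-infrared fluorescence would be expected only when the fused protein brings this fragment together with its complementary partner, which is supplied from another construct.
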