Features (pLannotate 1.2.2; 16 found; start..end, strand, type, name):
    155..532     +  enhancer       CMV enhancer: human cytomegalovirus immediate early enhancer
    534..733     +  promoter       CMV promoter: human cytomegalovirus (CMV) immediate early promoter
    872..1004    +  intron         chimeric intron: chimera between introns from human β-globin and immunoglobulin heavy chain genes
   1025..1402    +  CDS            miRFP670 (fragment): miRFP670 is a basic (constitutively fluorescent) near ir fluorescent protein published in 2016, derived from Rhodopseudomonas palustris. It has low acid sensitivity. It requires the cofactor biliverdin for fluorescence.
   1504..2090    +  misc_feature   IRES2: internal ribosome entry site (IRES) of the encephalomyocarditis virus (EMCV)
   2091..2810    +  CDS            EBFP2: enhanced blue variant of GFP (Ai et al., 2007) mammalian codon-optimized
   2856..2988    +  intron         chimeric intron: chimera between introns from human β-globin and immunoglobulin heavy chain genes
   2997..3585    +  misc_feature   WPRE: woodchuck hepatitis virus posttranscriptional regulatory element
   3589..3605    +  misc_feature   MCS (fragment): pUC18/19 multiple cloning site
   3618..3729    +  polyA_signal   bGH poly(A) signal: bovine growth hormone polyadenylation signal
   3825..3843    -  promoter       T3 promoter: promoter for bacteriophage T3 RNA polymerase
   3902..3976    +  CDS            HBB (fragment): HBB_PONPY - Experimental evidence at transcript level: Swiss-Prot protein existence level 2. Involved in oxygen transport from the lung to the various peripheral tissues. From Pongo pygmaeus (Bornean orangutan).
   4047..4102    +  polyA_signal   β-globin poly(A) signal: rabbit β-globin polyadenylation signal (Gil and Proudfoot, 1987)
   4481..5069    -  rep_origin     ori: high-copy-number ColE1/pMB1/pBR322/pUC origin of replication
   5240..6100    -  CDS            AmpR: β-lactamase; bla; confers resistance to ampicillin, carbenicillin, and related antibiotics
   6101..6205    -  promoter       AmpR promoter: bla
>Addgene plasmid #129831 | pRDAX-328 N-Tag miRFP670[1] L20 {Esp3I(2x)} EBPF2 | depositor full sequence | sequence record 249209 | Full Sequence
GCCTGCCTCCAGGCCTCAATATTGGCCATTAGCCATATTATTCATTGGTTATATAGCATAAATCAATATT
GGCTATTGGCCATTGCATACGTTGTATCTATATCATAATATGTACATTTATATTGGCTCATGTCCAATAT
GACCGCCATGTTGGCATTGATTATTGACTAGTTATTAATAGTAATCAATTACGGGGTCATTAGTTCATAG
CCCATATATGGAGTTCCGCGTTACATAACTTACGGTAAATGGCCCGCCTGGCTGACCGCCCAACGACCCC
CGCCCATTGACGTCAATAATGACGTATGTTCCCATAGTAACGCCAATAGGGACTTTCCATTGACGTCAAT
GGGTGGAGTATTTACGGTAAACTGCCCACTTGGCAGTACATCAAGTGTATCATATGCCAAGTCCGCCCCC
TATTGACGTCAATGACGGTAAATGGCCCGCCTGGCATTATGCCCAGTACATGACCTTACGGGACTTTCCT
ACTTGGCAGTACATCTACGTATTAGTCATCGCTATTACCATGGTGATGCGGTTTTGGCAGTACACCAATG
GGCGTGGATAGCGGTTTGACTCACGGGGATTTCCAAGTCTCCACCCCATTGACGTCAATGGGAGTTTGTT
TTGGCACCAAAATCAACGGGACTTTCCAAAATGTCGTAATAACCCCGCCCCGTTGACGCAAATGGGCGGT
AGGCGTGTACGGTGGGAGGTCTATATAAGCAGAGCTCGTTTAGTGAACCGTCAGATCACTAGAAGCTTTA
TTGCGGTAGTTTATCACAGTTAAATTGCTAACGCAGTCAGTGCTTCTGACACAACAGTCTCGAACTTAAG
CTGCAGAAGTTGGTCGTGAGGCACTGGGCAGGTAAGTATCAAGGTTACAAGACAGGTTTAAGGAGACCAA
TAGAAACTGGGCTTGTCGAGACAGAGAAGACTCTTGCGTTTCTGATAGGCACCTATTGGTCTTACTGACA
TCCACTTTGCCTTTCTCTCCACAGGTGTCCACTCCCAGGCCACCATGGTGGCTGGGCATGCTAGCGGTTC
TCCTGCCTTTGGCACCGCTAGTCACTCCAACTGCGAGCACGAGGAGATCCATCTTGCTGGGAGTATCCAG
CCTCACGGAGCCCTTCTGGTCGTTAGCGAACACGATCACCGTGTGATTCAGGCAAGCGCGAATGCAGCCG
AGTTCCTCAACCTGGGCAGTGTGCTGGGAGTTCCCTTGGCCGAAATCGACGGAGATCTGCTGATCAAGAT
TCTGCCCCATCTCGATCCGACAGCTGAAGGCATGCCAGTAGCAGTTAGGTGTCGCATTGGGAATCCGTCC
ACCGAGTATTGCGGTCTGATGCATAGGCCACCAGAAGGAGGGCTGATTATCGAGCTGGAAAGAGCGGGAC
CCGGGAGTCCTGGCGGTGGATCCGGAGGCTCTGGGAGCTCTGCCAGCGGTGGCAGCACCTCCCGAGACGC
CGAGGCACGCCGTCTCCTAAGAATTCAGATCCGCCCCTCTCCCTCCCCCCCCCCTAACGTTACTGGCCGA
AGCCGCTTGGAATAAGGCCGGTGTGCGTTTGTCTATATGTTATTTTCCACCATATTGCCGTCTTTTGGCA
ATGTGAGGGCCCGGAAACCTGGCCCTGTCTTCTTGACGAGCATTCCTAGGGGTCTTTCCCCTCTCGCCAA
AGGAATGCAAGGTCTGTTGAATGTCGTGAAGGAAGCAGTTCCTCTGGTAGCTTCTTGAAGACAAACAACG
TCTGTAGCGACCCTTTGCAGGCAGCGGAACCCCCCACCTGGCGACAGGTGCCTCTGCGGCCAAAAGCCAC
GTGTATAAGATACACCTGCAAAGGCGGCACAACCCCAGTGCCACGTTGTGAGTTGGATAGTTGTGGAAAG
AGTCAAATGGCTCTCCTCAAGCGTATTCAACAAGGGGCTGAAGGATGCCCAGAAGGTACCCCATTGTATG
GGATCTGATCTGGGGCCTCGGTACACATGCTTTACATGTGTTTAGTCGAGGTTAAAAAAACGTCTAGGCC
CCCCGAACCACGGGGACGTGGTTTTCCTTTGAAAAACACGATGATAATATGGCCACAACCATGGTGAGCA
AGGGCGAGGAGCTGTTCACCGGGGTGGTGCCCATCCTGGTCGAGCTGGACGGCGACGTAAACGGCCACAA
GTTCAGCGTGAGGGGCGAGGGCGAGGGCGATGCCACCAACGGCAAGCTGACCCTGAAGTTCATCTGCACC
ACCGGCAAGCTGCCCGTGCCCTGGCCCACCCTCGTGACCACCCTGAGCCACGGCGTGCAGTGCTTCGCCC
GCTACCCCGACCACATGAAGCAGCACGACTTCTTCAAGTCCGCCATGCCCGAAGGCTACGTCCAGGAGCG
CACCATCTTCTTCAAGGACGACGGCACCTACAAGACCCGCGCCGAGGTGAAGTTCGAGGGCGACACCCTG
GTGAACCGCATCGAGCTGAAGGGCGTCGACTTCAAGGAGGACGGCAACATCCTGGGGCACAAGCTGGAGT
ACAACTTCAACAGCCACAACATCTATATCATGGCCGTCAAGCAGAAGAACGGCATCAAGGTGAACTTCAA
GATCCGCCACAACGTGGAGGACGGCAGCGTGCAGCTCGCCGACCACTACCAGCAGAACACCCCCATCGGC
GACGGCCCCGTGCTGCTGCCCGACAGCCACTACCTGAGCACCCAGTCCGTGCTGAGCAAAGACCCCAACG
AGAAGCGCGATCACATGGTCCTGCTGGAGTTCCGCACCGCCGCCGGGATCACTCTCGGCATGGACGAGCT
GTACAAGTAAACCGGTGCTCGAGGTACCGATGAATAGCTAAGGTAGAGGCCGCAGGTAAGTATCAAGGTT
ACAAGACAGGTTTAAGGAGACCAATAGAAACTGGGCTTGTCGAGACAGAGAAGACTCTTGCGTTTCTGAT
AGGCACCTATTGGTCTTACTGACATCCACTTTGCCTTTCTCTCCACAGGTGTCGACAATCAACCTCTGGA
TTACAAAATTTGTGAAAGATTGACTGGTATTCTTAACTATGTTGCTCCTTTTACGCTATGTGGATACGCT
GCTTTAATGCCTTTGTATCATGCTATTGCTTCCCGTATGGCTTTCATTTTCTCCTCCTTGTATAAATCCT
GGTTGCTGTCTCTTTATGAGGAGTTGTGGCCCGTTGTCAGGCAACGTGGCGTGGTGTGCACTGTGTTTGC
TGACGCAACCCCCACTGGTTGGGGCATTGCCACCACCTGTCAGCTCCTTTCCGGGACTTTCGCTTTCCCC
CTCCCTATTGCCACGGCGGAACTCATCGCCGCCTGCCTTGCCCGCTGCTGGACAGGGGCTCGGCTGTTGG
GCACTGACAATTCCGTGGTGTTGTCGGGGAAGCTGACGTCCTTTCCATGGCTGCTCGCCTGTGTTGCCAC
CTGGATTCTGCGCGGGACGTCCTTCTGCTACGTCCCTTCGGCCCTCAATCCAGCGGACCTTCCTTCCCGC
GGCCTGCTGCCGGCTCTGCGGCCTCTTCCGCGTCTTCGCCTTCGCCCTCAGACGAGTCGGATCTCCCTTT
GGGCCGCCTCCCCGCCTGGAATTCGAGCTCGGTACGATCAGCCTCGACTGTGCCTTCTAGTTGCCAGCCA
TCTGTTGTTTGCCCCTCCCCCGTGCCTTCCTTGACCCTGGAAGGTGCCACTCCCACTGTCCTTTCCTAAT
AAAATGAGGAAATTGCATCGCATTGTCTGAGTAGGTGTCATTCTATTCTGGGGGGTGGGGTGGGGCAGGA
CAGCAAGGGGGAGGATTGGGAAGACAATAGCCCAGCTTTTGTTCCCTTTAGTGAGGGTTAATTGCGCGCT
TGGCGTAATCATGGTCATAGCTGTTTCCTGTGTGAAATTGTTATCCGCTAATTCACTCCTCAGGTGCAGG
CTGCCTATCAGAAGGTGGTGGCTGGTGTGGCCAATGCCCTGGCTCACAAATACCACTGAGATCTTTTTCC
CTCTGCCAAAAATTATGGGGACATCATGAAGCCCCTTGAGCATCTGACTTCTGGCTAATAAAGGAAATTT
ATTTTCATTGCAATAGTGTGTTGGAATTTTTTGTGTCTCTCACTCGGAAGGACATATGGGAGGGCAAATC
ATTTAAAACATCAGAATGAGTATTTGGTTTAGAGTTTGGCAACATATGCCCATATGCTGGCTGCCATGAA
CAAAGGTTGGCTATAAAGAGGTCATCAGTATATGAAACAGCCCCCTGCTGTCCATTCCTTATTCCATAGA
AAAGCCTTGACTTGAGGTTAGATTTTTTTTATATTTTGTTTTGTGTTATTTTTTTCTTTAACATCCCTAA
AATTTTCCTTACATGTTTTACTAGCCAGATTTTTCCTCCTCTCCTGACTACTCCCAGTCATAGCTGTCCC
TCTTCTCTTATGGAGATCGGCCGGCCGCCGGCGTCGACGCGCGCGGCCGCGGCGCGCCGTTGCTGGCGTT
TTTCCATAGGCTCCGCCCCCCTGACGAGCATCACAAAAATCGACGCTCAAGTCAGAGGTGGCGAAACCCG
ACAGGACTATAAAGATACCAGGCGTTTCCCCCTGGAAGCTCCCTCGTGCGCTCTCCTGTTCCGACCCTGC
CGCTTACCGGATACCTGTCCGCCTTTCTCCCTTCGGGAAGCGTGGCGCTTTCTCATAGCTCACGCTGTAG
GTATCTCAGTTCGGTGTAGGTCGTTCGCTCCAAGCTGGGCTGTGTGCACGAACCCCCCGTTCAGCCCGAC
CGCTGCGCCTTATCCGGTAACTATCGTCTTGAGTCCAACCCGGTAAGACACGACTTATCGCCACTGGCAG
CAGCCACTGGTAACAGGATTAGCAGAGCGAGGTATGTAGGCGGTGCTACAGAGTTCTTGAAGTGGTGGCC
TAACTACGGCTACACTAGAAGAACAGTATTTGGTATCTGCGCTCTGCTGAAGCCAGTTACCTTCGGAAAA
AGAGTTGGTAGCTCTTGATCCGGCAAACAAACCACCGCTGGTAGCGGTGGTTTTTTTGTTTGCAAGCAGC
AGATTACGCGCAGAAAAAAAGGATCTCAAGAAGATCCTTTGATCTTTTCTACGGGGTCTGACGCTCAGTG
GAACGAAAACTCACGTTAAGGGATTTTGGTCATGAGATTATCAAAAAGGATCTTCACCTAGATCCTTTTA
AATTAAAAATGAAGTTTTAAATCAATCTAAAGTATATATGAGTAAACTTGGTCTGACAGTTACCAATGCT
TAATCAGTGAGGCACCTATCTCAGCGATCTGTCTATTTCGTTCATCCATAGTTGCCTGACTCCCCGTCGT
GTAGATAACTACGATACGGGAGGGCTTACCATCTGGCCCCAGTGCTGCAATGATACCGCGAGACCCACGC
TCACCGGCTCCAGATTTATCAGCAATAAACCAGCCAGCCGGAAGGGCCGAGCGCAGAAGTGGTCCTGCAA
CTTTATCCGCCTCCATCCAGTCTATTAATTGTTGCCGGGAAGCTAGAGTAAGTAGTTCGCCAGTTAATAG
TTTGCGCAACGTTGTTGCCATTGCTACAGGCATCGTGGTGTCACGCTCGTCGTTTGGTATGGCTTCATTC
AGCTCCGGTTCCCAACGATCAAGGCGAGTTACATGATCCCCCATGTTGTGCAAAAAAGCGGTTAGCTCCT
TCGGTCCTCCGATCGTTGTCAGAAGTAAGTTGGCCGCAGTGTTATCACTCATGGTTATGGCAGCACTGCA
TAATTCTCTTACTGTCATGCCATCCGTAAGATGCTTTTCTGTGACTGGTGAGTACTCAACCAAGTCATTC
TGAGAATAGTGTATGCGGCGACCGAGTTGCTCTTGCCCGGCGTCAATACGGGATAATACCGCGCCACATA
GCAGAACTTTAAAAGTGCTCATCATTGGAAAACGTTCTTCGGGGCGAAAACTCTCAAGGATCTTACCGCT
GTTGAGATCCAGTTCGATGTAACCCACTCGTGCACCCAACTGATCTTCAGCATCTTTTACTTTCACCAGC
GTTTCTGGGTGAGCAAAAACAGGAAGGCAAAATGCCGCAAAAAAGGGAATAAGGGCGACACGGAAATGTT
GAATACTCATACTCTTCCTTTTTCAATATTATTGAAGCATTTATCAGGGTTATTGTCTCATGAGCGGATA
CATATTTGAATGTATTTAGAAAAATAAACAAATAGGGGTTCCGCGCACATTTCCCCGAAAAGTGCCACCT
GACGTCTAAGAAACCATTATTATCATGACATTAACCTATAAAAATAGGCGTATCACGAGGCCCTTTCGTC
TACGCGCGCGCCGGCGGCGCGCCGTCGACGGCCGGCCGCGGCCGC
